>Addgene plasmid #48656 | PM-TD!TB | depositor full sequence | sequence record 71705 | PM-TD!TB sequence 2755 bps
GACAATGAAAACGTTAGTCATGGCGCGCCTTGACGGCTAGCTCAGTCCTAGGTACAGTGCTAGCTTAATG
CTCGCACATAGCAGAACTTTAAAAGTATTCGCCATGTTTGAGAGTTGTGTAATTTAAGATGGATCTCAAA
CCCGCCGCTATGGTCCCACGTAGAGCATACGGAAAAAAAAGTCAAAAGCCTCCGACCGGAGGTCGGCCTT
ACTTGCTAGCAGAGTTTGTAGAAACGCAAAAAGGCCATCCGTCAGGATGGCCTTCTGCTTAATTTGATGC
CTGGCAGTTTATGGCGGGCGTCCTGCCCGCCACCCTCCGGGCCGTTGCTTCGCAACGTTCAAATCCGCTC
CCGGCGGATTTGTCCTACTCAGGAGAGCGTTCACCGACAAACAACAGATAAAACGAAAGGCCCAGTCTTT
CGACTGAGCCTTTCGTTTTATTTGATGCCTGGCAGTTCCCTACTCTCGCATGGGGAGACCCCACACTACC
ATCGGCGCTACGGCGTTTCACTTCTGAGTTCGGCATGGGGTCAGGTGGGACCACCGCGCTACTGCCGCCA
GGCAAATTCTGTTTTATCAGACCGCTTCTGCGTTCTGATTTAATCTGTATCAGGCTGAAAATCTTCTCTC
ATCCGCCAAAACAGCCCCGTAGAAAAAGGGACGTTGATCGGCACGTAAGAGGTTCCAACTTTCACCATAA
TGAAATAAGATCACTACCGGGCGTATTTTTTGAGTTATCGAGATTTTCAGGAGCTAAGGAAGCTAAAATG
GAGAAAAAAATCACTGGATATACCACCGTTGATATATCCCAATGGCATCGTAAAGAACATTTTGAGGCAT
TTCAGTCAGTTGCTCAATGTACCTATAACCAGACCGTTCAGCTGGATATTACGGCCTTTTTAAAGACCGT
AAAGAAAAATAAGCACAAGTTTTATCCGGCCTTTATTCACATTCTTGCCCGCCTGATGAATGCTCATCCG
GAATTCCGTATGGCAATGAAAGACGGTGAGCTGGTGATATGGGATAGTGTTCACCCTTGTTACACCGTTT
TCCATGAGCAAACTGAAACGTTTTCATCGCTCTGGAGTGAATACCACGACGATTTCCGGCAGTTTCTACA
CATATATTCGCAAGATGTGGCGTGTTACGGTGAAAACCTGGCCTATTTCCCTAAAGGGTTTATTGAGAAT
ATGTTTTTCGTCTCAGCCAATCCCTGGGTGAGTTTCACCAGTTTTGATTTAAACGTGGCCAATATGGACA
ACTTCTTCGCCCCCGTTTTCACCATGGGCAAATATTATACGCAAGGCGACAAGGTGCTGATGCCGCTGGC
GATTCAGGTTCATCATGCCGTCTGTGATGGCTTCCATGTCGGCAGAATGCTTAATGAATTACAACAGTAC
TGCGATGAGTGGCAGGGCGGGGCGTAATTCCGGCGGATTTGTCCTACTCAGGAGAGCGTTCACCGACAAA
CAACAGATAAAACGAAAGGCCCAGTCTTTCGACTGAGCCTTTCGTTTTATTTGATGCCTGGCAGTTCCCT
ACTCTCGCATGGGGAGACCCCACACTACCATCGGCGCTACGGCGTTTCACTTCTGAGTTCGGCATGGGGT
CAGGTGGGACCACCGCGCTACTGCCGCCAGGCAAATTCTGTTTTATCAGACCGCTTCTGCGTTCTGATTT
AATCTGTATCAGGCTGAAAATCTTCTCTCATCCGCCAAAACAGCCCTCGGGACGGATCGCTTCATGTGGC
AGGAGAAAAAAGGCTGCACCGGTGCGTCAGCAGAATATGTGATACAGGATATATTCCGCTTCCTCGCTCA
CTGACTCGCTACGCTCGGTCGTTCGACTGCGGCGAGCGGAAATGGCTTACGAACGGGGCGGAGATTTCCT
GGAAGATGCCAGGAAGATACTTAACAGGGAAGTGAGAGGGCCGCGGCAAAGCCGTTTTTCCATAGGCTCC
GCCCCCCTGACAAGCATCACGAAATCTGACGCTCAAATCAGTGGTGGCGAAACCCGACAGGACTATAAAG
ATACCAGGCGTTTCCCCCTGGCGGCTCCCTCGTGCGCTCTCCTGTTCCTGCCTTTCGGTTTACCGGTGTC
ATTCCGCTGTTATGGCCGCGTTTGTCTCATTCCACGCCTGACACTCAGTTCCGGGTAGGCAGTTCGCTCC
AAGCTGGACTGTATGCACGAACCCCCCGTTCAGTCCGACCGCTGCGCCTTATCCGGTAACTATCGTCTTG
AGTCCAACCCGGAAAGACATGCAAAAGCACCACTGGCAGCAGCCACTGGTAATTGATTTAGAGGAGTTAG
TCTTGAAGTCATGCGCCGGTTAAGGCTAAACTGAAAGGACAAGTTTTGGTGACTGCGCTCCTCCAAGCCA
GTTACCTCGGTTCAAAGAGTTGGTAGCTCAGAGAACCTTCGAAAAACCGCCCTGCAAGGCGGTTTTTTCG
TTTTCAGAGCAAGAGATTACGCGCAGACCAAAACGATCTCAAGAAGATCATCTTATTAAGGGGTCTGACG
CTCAGTGGAACGAAAACTCACGTTAAGGGATTTTGGTCATGAGATTATCAAAAAGGATCTTCACCTAGAT
CCTTTTAAATTAAAAATGAAGTTTTAAATCAATCTAAAGTATATATGAGTAAACTTGGTCTGACAGTTAC
CAATGCTTAATCAGTGAGGCACCTATCTCAGCGGAACCGCTCTAGATTTCAGTGCAATTTATCTCTTCAA
ATGTAGCACCTGAAGTCAGCCCGGC
Features (pLannotate 1.2.2; 12 found; start..end, strand, type, name):
     30..54      +  promoter       J23119(SpeI) promoter (fragment): bacterial promoter (Registry of Standard Biological Parts BBa J23119) modified to end with an SpeI site
    180..202     +  terminator     tonB terminator (fragment): bidirectional E. coli tonB-P14 transcription terminator
    239..266     -  terminator     rrnB T2 terminator: transcription terminator T2 from the E. coli rrnB gene
    358..444     -  terminator     rrnB T1 terminator: Escherichia coli rrnB; transcription terminator T1 from the E. coli rrnB gene
    446..561     -  ncRNA          5S rRNA: Accession: RF00001 - 5S ribosomal RNA
    665..767     +  promoter       cat promoter: promoter of the E. coli cat gene encoding chloramphenicol acetyltransferase
    768..1427    +  CDS            CmR: chloramphenicol acetyltransferase; cat; confers resistance to chloramphenicol
   1437..1523    -  terminator     rrnB T1 terminator: Escherichia coli rrnB; transcription terminator T1 from the E. coli rrnB gene
   1525..1640    -  ncRNA          5S rRNA: Accession: RF00001 - 5S ribosomal RNA
   1804..1859    -  rep_origin     RSF ori (fragment): Plasmids containing the RSF 1030 origin of replication can be propagated in E. coli cells that contain additional plasmids with compatible origins.
   1947..2492    -  rep_origin     p15A ori: Plasmids containing the medium-copy-number p15A origin of replication can be propagated in E. coli cells that contain a second plasmid with the ColE1 origin.
   2658..2693    -  CDS            bla(M) (fragment): β-lactamase lacking the signal sequence; bla(M); allows cytosolic expression of β-lactamase
