[The description below was written by a language model from this plasmid's Addgene catalogue record and pLannotate feature annotations shown in this document.]
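Description:
PM-TD!TB is a small bacterial CRISPR plasmid (about 2.76 kb) built on a p15A-cat backbone and designed to express a single crRNA in E. coli. It replicates from the medium-copy p15A origin, which is compatible with ColE1-type plasmids and so allows it to be co-maintained with other plasmids in the same cell. Selection is by chloramphenicol, through a chloramphenicol acetyltransferase gene driven by its native cat promoter. The annotation also picks up a short RSF-origin-like fragment and a very short β-lactamase fragment. These are partial matches rather than functional elements, and the record lists no ampicillin resistance.

The payload is a 66 bp synthetic insert encoding a crRNA for the "TD" Cas9 system, one of the orthogonal Cas9 proteins characterised in the associated study; the record does not expand the abbreviation. The spacer directs TD Cas9 to a defined target called protospacer B. The catalogue entry gives the promoter as the constitutive synthetic J23100. The automated annotation instead labels a fragment in this position as the closely related J23119, which probably reflects the sequence similarity among members of this promoter family. A tonB terminator fragment lies downstream of the crRNA cassette. Copies of the rrnB T1 and T2 terminators, with adjacent 5S rRNA sequence, flank the cassette and the resistance marker, insulating the transcription units from one another.

No Cas9 or tracrRNA is annotated on this plasmid, so these would presumably be supplied from elsewhere. The construct appears suited to testing targeting and orthogonality of Cas9 proteins for RNA-guided regulation or editing in bacteria.
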