Addgene plasmid #48656: PM-TD!TB
Purpose: Bacterial TD crRNA expression: targets TD to protospacer B (ACTTTAAAAGTATTCGCCAT), p15A/chloramphenicol
Depositing lab: George Church. Depositing organization: Harvard Medical School. Publication: Orthogonal Cas9 proteins for RNA-guided gene regulation and editing. Esvelt KM, Mali P, Braff JL, Moosburner M, Yaung SJ, Church GM. Nat Methods. 2013 Sep 29. doi: 10.1038/nmeth.2681. PubMed 24076762.
Backbone
  Vector backbone: p15A-cat
  Total vector size (bp): 2756
  Vector type: CRISPR
Growth in bacteria
  Bacterial resistance: Chloramphenicol, 25 μg/mL
  Growth temperature: 37°C
  Growth strain: DH5alpha
  Copy number: Unknown
Gene/Insert
  Gene/Insert name: Bacterial TD crRNA to prototspacer B
  Species: Synthetic
  Insert size (bp): 66
  Promoter: J23100 promoter
  Cloning method: Unknown
  Sequencing primers: 5′ p15A-F; 3′ CAT-R
Terms and licenses: Academic/Nonprofit Terms; Industry Terms: Not Available to Industry
How to cite: PM-TD!TB was a gift from George Church (Addgene plasmid # 48656 ; http://n2t.net/addgene:48656 ; RRID:Addgene_48656)
