>Addgene plasmid #48656 | PM-TD!TB | addgene partial sequence | sequence record 72694 | p15A-F 5'-gattacgcgcagaccaaaac-3'
GCTCAGTGGAACGAAAACTCACGTTAAGGGATTTTGGTCATGAGATTATCAAAAAGGATCTTCACCTAGA
TCCTTTTAAATTAAAAATGAAGTTTTAAATCAATCTAAAGTATATATGAGTAAACTTGGTCTGACAGTTA
CCAATGCTTAATCAGTGAGGCACCTATCTCAGCGGAACCGCTCTAGATTTCAGTGCAATTTATCTCTTCA
AATGTAGCACCTGAAGTCAGCCCGGCGACAATGAAAACGTTAGTCATGGCGCGCCTTGACGGCTAGCTCA
GTCCTAGGTACAGTGCTAGCTTAATGCTCGCACATAGCAGAACTTTAAAAGTATTCGCCATGTTTGAGAG
TTGTGTAATTTAAGATGGATCTCAAACCCGCCGCTATGGTCCCACGTAGAGCATACGGAAAAAAAAGTCA
AAAGCCTCCGACCGGAGGTCGGCCTTACTTGCTAGCAGAGTTTGTAGAAACGCAAAAAGGCCATCCGTCA
GGATGGCCTTCTGCTTAATTTGATGCCTGGCAGTTTATGGCGGGCGTCCTGCCCGCCACCCTCCGGGCCG
TTGCTTCGCAACGTTCAAATCCGCTCCCGGCGGATTTGTCCTACTCAGGAGAGCGTTCACCGACAAACAA
CAGATAAAACGAAAGGCCCAGTCTTTCGACTGAGCCTTTCGTTTTATTTGATGCCTGGCAGTTCCCTACT
CTCGCATGGGGAGACCCCACACTACCATCGGCGCTACGGCGTTTCACTTCTGAGTTCGGCATGGGGTCAG
GTGGGACCACCGCGCTACTGCCGCCAGGCAAATTCTGTTTTATCAGACCGCTTCTGCGTTCTGATTTAAT
CTGTATCAGGCTGAAAATCTTCTCTCATCCGCCAAAACAGCCCCGTAGAA
